>Addgene plasmid #243043 | AiP2133 - pAAV-AiE2660m-minBG-SYFP2-WPRE3-BGHpA | addgene full sequence | sequence record 490121 | Addgene NGS Result
CCTGCAGGCAGCTGCGCGCTCGCTCGCTCACTGAGGCCGCCCGGGCGTCGGGCGACCTTTGGTCGCCCGG
CCTCAGTGAGCGAGCGAGCGCGCAGAGAGGGAGTGGCCAACTCCATCACTAGGGGTTCCTGCGGCCGCAC
GCGTGACTTTGATTGCCCAAGGCTAAGAAGGTAGAGAAGGAAACAGGCTCTGAATGTGAAGCCGTGGATT
CCATCTTTCTGTCTGCATGCACTGAGGGTATGTGGCCATCAACTGAATGCAAGTTCCTAACCAAATACCC
ACACACACACACTGTACCCTAAAGTGACTTTGGCGAGATGATAAGCCTGGAGCTGACCTACACCAAGCTT
TTATATGAGTTCTAGTTAGACCTAGAAGATTCCAGATTTAGCATAAGTCAAATGGTCATAATCTGCTGTT
AGACAGTTGTTCATGTATATTCCTGCATCTTTGCCTCTTTAAATTTTATCACTAAGACCTTTAAGACGGT
TAAAGTTCATGCAGTTTATATAAACATTTTAATATGGGCTGTTCTATTTTTTAAAGGTCTAAATGCCACA
GTCTGGGATTTGTCTCTCTTTAACTTTCTATATTTAATGGAAGAGGTATCAGGTCTGCAGATCTGCCCTC
TACCAACACCAAATGATACTGTCTCCAAAGGAGGCCGACAACACCTCCTGGGAAATACTTGTCTATTGCT
TCAATCAATTTGAGTGGCAGAAGGGGGTCCAAACTGACTCCAGTCCATCTATGAACTTAGGAACACTGGG
ACGCCGGCGGAGCTCGGGCTGGGCATAAAAGTCAGGGCAGAGCCATCTATTGCTTACATTTGCTTCTGGG
ATCCAGATCTTTCGAAGCTAGCGCTACCGGTCGCCACCATGGTGAGCAAGGGCGAGGAGCTGTTCACCGG
GGTGGTGCCCATCCTGGTCGAGCTGGACGGCGACGTAAACGGCCACAAGTTCAGCGTGTCCGGCGAGGGC
GAGGGCGATGCCACCTACGGCAAGCTGACCCTGAAGCTGATCTGCACCACCGGCAAGCTGCCCGTGCCCT
GGCCCACCCTCGTGACCACCCTGGGCTACGGCGTGCAGTGCTTCGCCCGCTACCCCGACCACATGAAGCA
GCACGACTTCTTCAAGTCCGCCATGCCCGAAGGCTACGTCCAGGAGCGCACCATCTTCTTCAAGGACGAC
GGCAACTACAAGACCCGCGCCGAGGTGAAGTTCGAGGGCGACACCCTGGTGAACCGCATCGAGCTGAAGG
GCATCGACTTCAAGGAGGACGGCAACATCCTGGGGCACAAGCTGGAGTACAACTACAACAGCCACAACGT
CTATATCACCGCCGACAAGCAGAAGAACGGCATCAAGGCCAACTTCAAGATCCGCCACAACATCGAGGAC
GGCGGCGTGCAGCTCGCCGACCACTACCAGCAGAACACCCCCATCGGCGACGGCCCCGTGCTGCTGCCCG
ACAACCACTACCTGAGCTACCAGTCCAAGCTGAGCAAAGACCCCAACGAGAAGCGCGATCACATGGTCCT
GCTGGAGTTCGTGACCGCCGCCGGGATCACTCTCGGCATGGACGAGCTGTACAAGTAAGTCGACGGCGCG
CCGCGGCCGCGAATTCGATATCATAATCAACCTCTGGATTACAAAATTTGTGAAAGATTGACTGGTATTC
TTAACTATGTTGCTCCTTTTACGCTATGTGGATACGCTGCTTTAATGCCTTTGTATCATGCTATTGCTTC
CCGTATGGCTTTCATTTTCTCCTCCTTGTATAAATCCTGGTTAGTTCTTGCCACGGCGGAACTCATCGCC
GCCTGCCTTGCCCGCTGCTGGACAGGGGCTCGGCTGTTGGGCACTGACAATTCCGTGGCTCGAGAGATCT
TCGACTGTGCCTTCTAGTTGCCAGCCATCTGTTGTTTGCCCCTCCCCCGTGCCTTCCTTGACCCTGGAAG
GTGCCACTCCCACTGTCCTTTCCTAATAAAATGAGGAAATTGCATCGCATTGTCTGAGTAGGTGTCATTC
TATTCTGGGGGGTGGGGTGGGGCAGGACAGCAAGGGGGAGGATTGGGAAGACAATAGCAGGCATGAGATC
TCACGTGCGGACCGAGCGGCCGCAGGAACCCCTAGTGATGGAGTTGGCCACTCCCTCTCTGCGCGCTCGC
TCGCTCACTGAGGCCGGGCGACCAAAGGTCGCCCGACGCCCGGGCTTTGCCCGGGCGGCCTCAGTGAGCG
AGCGAGCGCGCAGCTGCCTGCAGGGGCGCCTGATGCGGTATTTTCTCCTTACGCATCTGTGCGGTATTTC
ACACCGCATA
[95 nt withheld, positions 2321-2415]
T
[46 nt withheld, positions 2417-2462]
C
[141 nt withheld, positions 2464-2604]
CCTTTGACGTTGGAGTCCACGTTCTTT
[37 nt withheld, positions 2632-2668]
ACTCTATCTCGGGCTATTCTTTTGATTTATAAGGGATTTTGCCGATTTCGGTCTATTGGTTAAAAAATGA
GCTGATTTAACAAAAATTTAACGCGAATTTTAACAAAATATTAACGTTTACAATTTTATGGTGCACTCTC
AGTACAATCTGCTCTGATGCCGCATAGTTAAGCCAGCCCCGACACCCGCCAACACCCGCTGACGCGCCCT
GACGGGCTTGTCTGCTCCCGGCATCCGCTTACAGACAAGCTGTGACCGTCTCCGGGAGCTGCATGTGTCA
GAGGTTTTCACCGTCATCACCGAAACGCGCGAGACGAAAGGGCCTCGTGATACGCCTATTTTTATAGGTT
AATGTCATGATAATAATGGTTTCTTAGACGTCAGGTGGCACTTTTCGGGGAAATGTGCGCGGAACCCCTA
TTTGTTTATTTTTCTAAATACATTCAAATATGTATCCGCTCATGAGACAATAACCCTGATAAATGCTTCA
ATAATATTGAAAAAGGAAGAGTATGAGTATTCAACATTTCCGTGTCGCCCTTATTCCCTTTTTTGCGGCA
TTTTGCCTTCCTGTTTTTGCTCACCCAGAAACGCTGGTGAAAGTAAAAGATGCTGAAGATCAGTTGGGTG
CACGAGTGGGTTACATCGAACTGGATCTCAACAGCGGTAAGATCCTTGAGAGTTTTCGCCCCGAAGAACG
TTTTCCAATGATGAGCACTTTTAAAGTTCTGCTATGTGGCGCGGTATTATCCCGTATTGACGCCGGGCAA
GAGCAACTCGGTCGCCGCATACACTATTCTCAGAATGACTTGGTTGAGTACTCACCAGTCACAGAAAAGC
ATCTTACGGATGGCATGACAGTAAGAGAATTATGCAGTGCTGCCATAACCATGAGTGATAACACTGCGGC
CAACTTACTTCTGACAACGATCGGAGGACCGAAGGAGCTAACCGCTTTTTTGCACAACATGGGGGATCAT
GTAACTCGCCTTGATCGTTGGGAACCGGAGCTGAATGAAGCCATACCAAACGACGAGCGTGACACCACGA
TGCCTGTAGCAATGGCAACAACGTTGCGCAAACTATTAACTGGCGAACTACTTACTCTAGCTTCCCGGCA
ACAATTAATAGACTGGATGGAGGCGGATAAAGTTGCAGGACCACTTCTGCGCTCGGCCCTTCCGGCTGGC
TGGTTTATTGCTGATAAATCTGGAGCCGGTGAGCGTGGGTCTCGCGGTATCATTGCAGCACTGGGGCCAG
ATGGTAAGCCCTCCCGTATCGTAGTTATCTACACGACGGGGAGTCAGGCAACTATGGATGAACGAAATAG
ACAGATCGCTGAGATAGGTGCCTCACTGATTAAGCATTGGTAACTGTCAGACCAAGTTTACTCATATATA
CTTTAGATTGATTTAAAACTTCATTTTTAATTTAAAAGGATCTAGGTGAAGATCCTTTTTGATAATCTCA
TGACCAAAATCCCTTAACGTGAGTTTTCGTTCCACTGAGCGTCAGACCCCGTAGAAAAGATCAAAGGATC
TTCTTGAGATCCTTTTTTTCTGCGCGTAATCTGCTGCTTGCAAACAAAAAAACCACCGCTACCAGCGGTG
GTTTGTTTGCCGGATCAAGAGCTACCAACTCTTTTTCCGAAGGTAACTGGCTTCAGCAGAGCGCAGATAC
CAAATACTGTTCTTCTAGTGTAGCCGTAGTTAGGCCACCACTTCAAGAACTCTGTAGCACCGCCTACATA
CCTCGCTCTGCTAATCCTGTTACCAGTGGCTGCTGCCAGTGGCGATAAGTCGTGTCTTACCGGGTTGGAC
TCAAGACGATAGTTACCGGATAAGGCGCAGCGGTCGGGCTGAACGGGGGGTTCGTGCACACAGCCCAGCT
TGGAGCGAACGACCTACACCGAACTGAGATACCTACAGCGTGAGCTATGAGAAAGCGCCACGCTTCCCGA
AGGGAGAAAGGCGGACAGGTATCCGGTAAGCGGCAGGGTCGGAACAGGAGAGCGCACGAGGGAGCTTCCA
GGGGGAAACGCCTGGTATCTTTATAGTCCTGTCGGGTTTCGCCACCTCTGACTTGAGCGTCGATTTTTGT
GATGCTCGTCAGGGGGGCGGAGCCTATGGAAAAACGCCAGCAACGCGGCCTTTTTACGGTTCCTGGCCTT
TTGCTGGCCTTTTGCTCACATGT
Features (pLannotate 1.2.2; 14 found; start..end, strand, type, name):
     12..39      +  repeat_region  AAV2 ITR (fragment): inverted terminal repeat of adeno-associated virus serotype 2 inverted
     68..95      +  repeat_region  AAV2 ITR (fragment): inverted terminal repeat of adeno-associated virus serotype 2 inverted
    879..1595    +  CDS            SYFP2: SYFP2 is a basic (constitutively fluorescent) yellow fluorescent protein published in 2006, derived from Aequorea victoria. It is reported to be a very rapidly-maturing monomer with moderate acid sensitivity.
   1635..1792    +  misc_feature   WPRE (fragment): woodchuck hepatitis virus posttranscriptional regulatory element
   1798..1878    +  misc_feature   WPRE (fragment): woodchuck hepatitis virus posttranscriptional regulatory element
   1895..2006    +  polyA_signal   bGH poly(A) signal: bovine growth hormone polyadenylation signal
   2124..2264    +  repeat_region  AAV2 ITR: inverted terminal repeat of adeno-associated virus serotype 2 inverted
   2269..2320    -  misc_feature   bom (fragment): basis of mobility region from pBR322
   2339..2794    +  rep_origin     f1 ori (sequence partly withheld): f1 bacteriophage origin of replication; arrow indicates direction of (+) strand synthesis
   2795..2844    -  misc_feature   bom (fragment): basis of mobility region from pBR322
   2946..2981    -  CDS            rop (fragment): Rop protein, which maintains plasmids at low copy number; rop
   3076..3180    +  promoter       AmpR promoter: bla
   3181..4041    +  CDS            AmpR: β-lactamase; bla; confers resistance to ampicillin, carbenicillin, and related antibiotics
   4212..4800    +  rep_origin     ori: high-copy-number ColE1/pMB1/pBR322/pUC origin of replication
