[The description below was written by a language model from this plasmid's Addgene catalogue record and pLannotate feature annotations shown in this document.]
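Description:
AiP2133 - pAAV-AiE2660m-minBG-SYFP2-WPRE3-BGHpA is a 4,861 nt AAV transfer plasmid built on a pAAV2 backbone, intended for packaging a reporter genome into recombinant adeno-associated virus for delivery to brain tissue. In bacteria it is maintained as a high-copy plasmid through a ColE1/pUC-type origin and selected with ampicillin via the β-lactamase gene and its own promoter. An f1 phage origin is also present in the backbone, along with short remnants of the pBR322 bom and rop regions that are not expected to be functional. The annotation detects a full AAV2 inverted terminal repeat on the downstream side of the cassette and only short ITR fragments on the upstream side, which may reflect the difficulty of sequencing or annotating these repeats. The recombination-reduced growth strain is consistent with the need to keep the ITRs stable.

Between the ITRs lies a simple enhancer-reporter cassette. According to the construct name, the AiE2660m enhancer sits upstream of a minimal beta-globin promoter (minBG). Neither element is annotated in the feature table, but the unannotated stretch preceding the coding sequence is where they would lie. A minimal promoter has little activity by itself, so expression depends on the enhancer, which is described as designed to drive transgene expression in specific populations of brain cells; the record does not state which populations. The reporter is SYFP2, a rapidly maturing monomeric yellow fluorescent protein derived from Aequorea victoria. It is followed by WPRE3, a shortened woodchuck hepatitis virus posttranscriptional element (seen as two WPRE fragments) that boosts transcript expression, and by the bovine growth hormone polyadenylation signal. The construct is typically used to label enhancer-defined cell types and to evaluate enhancer specificity.
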