Addgene plasmid #243043: AiP2133 - pAAV-AiE2660m-minBG-SYFP2-WPRE3-BGHpA
Purpose: AiE2660m is an enhancer sequence designed to drive AAV-mediated transgene expression in specific populations of brain cells.
Depositing lab: Allen Institute for Brain Science & Bosiljka Tasic. Depositing organization: Allen Institute.
Backbone
  Vector backbone: pAAV2
  Vector type: AAV
Growth in bacteria
  Bacterial resistance: Ampicillin, 100 μg/mL
  Growth temperature: 37°C
  Growth strain: NEB Stable
  Copy number: High Copy
Gene/Insert
  Gene/Insert name: SYFP2
  Species: Synthetic
  Cloning method: Gibson Cloning
Terms and licenses: Academic/Nonprofit Terms; Industry Terms: Not Available to Industry
How to cite: AiP2133 - pAAV-AiE2660m-minBG-SYFP2-WPRE3-BGHpA was a gift from Allen Institute for Brain Science & Bosiljka Tasic (Addgene plasmid # 243043 ; http://n2t.net/addgene:243043 ; RRID:Addgene_243043)
